>Addgene plasmid #54489 | pFA6a-SRM (sortase recognition motif)-kanMX6 | depositor partial sequence | sequence record 84887 | insert
GGGTCTCTACCAGAAACTGGCGGCGGTAGACGTTAG
