>Addgene plasmid #54489 | pFA6a-SRM (sortase recognition motif)-kanMX6 | addgene partial sequence | sequence record 89687 | T7 5'-TAATACGACTCACTATAGGG-3'
CGCGGCCGCATAGGCCACTAGTGGATCTGATATCATCGATGAATTCGAGCTCGTTTAAACTGGATGGCGG
CGTTAGTATCGAATCGACAGCAGTATAGCGACCAGCATTCACATACGATTGACGCATGATATTACTTTCT
GCGCACTTAACTTCGCATCTGGGCAGATGATGTCGAGGCGAAAAAAAATATAAATCACGCTAACATTTGA
TTAAAATAGAACAACTACAATATAAAAAAACTATACAAATGACAAGTTCTTGAAAACAAGAATCTTTTTA
TTGTCAGTACTGATTAGAAAAACTCATCGAGCATCAAATGAAACTGCAATTTATTCATATCAGGATTATC
AATACCATATTTTTGAAAAAGCCGTTTCTGTAATGAAGGAGAAAACTCACCGAGGCAGTTCCATAGGATG
GCAAGATCCTGGTATCGGTCTGCGATTCCGACTCGTCCAACATCAATACAACCTATTAATTTCCCCTCGT
CAAAAATAAGGTTATCAAGTGAGAAATCACCATGAGTGACGACTGAATCCGGTGAGAATGGCAAAAGCTT
ATGCATTTCTTTCCAGACTTGTTCAACAGGCCAGCCATTACGCTCGTCATCAAAATCACTCGCATCAACC
AAACCGTTATTCATTCGTGATTGCGCCTGAGCGAGACGAAATACGCGATCGCTGTTAAAAGGACAATTAC
AAACAGGAATCGAATGCAACCGGCGCAGGAACACTGCCAGCGCATCAACAATATTTTCACCTGAATCAGG
ATATTCTTCTAATACCTGGAATGCTGTTTTGCCGGGGATCGCAGTGGTGAGTAACCATGCATCATCAGGA
GTACGGATAAAATGCTTGATGGTCGGAAGAGGCATAAATTCCGTCAGCCAGTTTAGTCTGACCATCTCAT
CTGTAACATCATTGGCAACGCTACCTTTGCCATGTTTCAGAAACAACTCTGGCGCATCGGGCTTCCCATA
CAATCGATAGATTGTCGCACCTGATTGCCCGACATTATCGCGAGCCCATTTATACCCATATAAATCAGCA
TCCATGTTGGAATTTAATCGCGGCCTCGAAACGTGAG
