>Addgene plasmid #54489 | pFA6a-SRM (sortase recognition motif)-kanMX6 | addgene partial sequence | sequence record 90238 | Sp6 5'-ATTTAGGTGACACTATAG-3'
AAGCTTCGTACGCTGCAGGTCGACGGATCCCCGGGTTAATTACCGGGTCTCTACCAGAAACTGGCGGCGG
TAGACGTTAGGGCGCGCCACTTCTAAATAAGCGAATTTCTTATGATTTATGATTTTTATTATTAAATAAG
TTATAAAAAAAATAAGTGTATACAAATTTTAAAGTGACTCTTAGGTTTTAAAACGAAAATTCTTATTCTT
GAGTAACTCTTTCCTGTAGGTCAGGTTGCTTTCTCAGGTATAGTATGAGGTCGCTCTTATTGACCACACC
TCTACCGGCAGATCCGCTAGGGATAACAGGGTAATATAGATCTGTTTAGCTTGCCTCGTCCCCGCCGGGT
CACCCGGCCAGCGACATGGAGGCCCAGAATACCCTCCTTGACAGTCTTGACGTGCGCAGCTCAGGGGCAT
GATGTGACTGTCGCCCGTACATTTAGCCCATACATCCCCATGTATAATCATTTGCATCCATACATTTTGA
TGGCCGCACGGCGCGAAGCAAAAATTACGGCTCCTCGCTGCAGACCTGCGAGCAGGGAAACGCTCCCCTC
ACAGACGCGTTGAATTGTCCCCACGCCGCGCCCCTGTAGAGAAATATAAAAGGTTAGGATTTGCCACTGA
GGTTCTTCTTTCATATACTTCCTTTTAAAATCTTGCTAGGATACAGTTCTCACATCACATCCGAACATAA
ACAACCATGGGTAAGGAAAAGACTCACGTTTCGAGGCCGCGATTAAATTCCAACATGGATGCTGATTTAT
ATGGGTATAAATGGGCTCGCGATAATGTCGGGCAATCAGGTGCGACAATCTATCGATTGTATGGGAAGCC
CGATGCGCCAGAGTTGTTTCTGAAACATGGCAAAGGTAGCGTTGCCAATGATGTTACAGATGAGATGGTC
AGACTAAACTGGCTGACGGAATTTATGCCTCTTCCGACCATCAAGCATTTTATCCGTACTCCTGATGATG
CATGGTTACTCACCACTGCGATCCCCGGCAAAACAGCATTCCAGGTATTAGAAGAATATCCTGATTCAGG
TGAAAATATTGTTGATGCGCTGGCAGTGTTCCTGCGCCGGTTGCATTCGATTCCTGTTTGTAATTGTCCT
TTTAACAGCGATCGCGTATTTCGTCT
