[The description below was written by a language model from this plasmid's Addgene catalogue record.]
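Description:
pFA6a-SRM (sortase recognition motif)-kanMX6 is a yeast genome-targeting template plasmid built on the pFA6a backbone. It is not meant to be maintained in yeast. It is propagated in E. coli under ampicillin selection and serves as a PCR template for producing integration cassettes. No feature table accompanies the record, so the bacterial origin and the exact regulatory elements of the cassette are not stated.

The payload is a short synthetic insert of 33 bp encoding a sortase recognition motif, cloned between PacI and AscI sites; the record does not know whether the PacI site survived, but AscI is intact. The depositor notes that the core sortase sequence is the LPXTG-type motif, embedded in a slightly longer peptide with flanking glycine-rich and basic residues. The catalogue lists kanMX6 under "tag / fusion protein", but it is the linked selectable marker module rather than a fusion partner. It confers resistance to G418 (Geneticin) in yeast. SP6 and T7 primer sites flank the region for sequencing.

In use, the tag-plus-marker module is typically amplified with primers carrying homology to the 3′ end of a target open reading frame and the region just downstream. The product is transformed into S. cerevisiae, where homologous recombination fuses the motif in frame to the C-terminus of the endogenous protein, and integrants are selected on G418. A protein tagged this way becomes a substrate for sortase-mediated transpeptidation, which generally allows site-specific C-terminal attachment of probes, labels or other glycine-bearing molecules, although the record does not specify a downstream application. The design derives from an earlier pFA6a-based series for epitope tagging in budding yeast.
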