Addgene plasmid #54489: pFA6a-SRM (sortase recognition motif)-kanMX6
Purpose: PCR based C-terminal SRM tagging in yeast
Depositing lab: Eri Sakata. Depositing organization: Max Planck Institute of Biochemistry.
Backbone
  Vector backbone: pFA6a
  Backbone size w/o insert (bp): 2513
  Vector type: yeast genome targeting
  Selectable markers: Neomycin (select with G418) ; Geneticin
Growth in bacteria
  Bacterial resistance: Ampicillin, 100 μg/mL
  Growth temperature: 37°C
  Growth strain: DH5alpha
  Copy number: Unknown
Gene/Insert
  Gene/Insert name: SRM (sortase-recognition motif)
  Species: Synthetic
  Insert size (bp): 33
  Tag / fusion protein: kanMX6 (C terminal on backbone)
  Cloning method: Restriction Enzyme; 5′ cloning site PacI (unknown if destroyed); 3′ cloning site AscI (not destroyed)
  Sequencing primers: 5′ SP6; 3′ T7
Terms and licenses: Academic/Nonprofit Terms; Industry Terms: Not Available to Industry
Depositor comments: Based on the plasmids from Mark Hochstrasser for epitope tagging in S. cerevisiae: http://www.addgene.org/browse/article/2501/ sortase sequence = LPETG full sortase recognition motif = GSLPETGGGRR
How to cite: pFA6a-SRM (sortase recognition motif)-kanMX6 was a gift from Eri Sakata (Addgene plasmid # 54489 ; http://n2t.net/addgene:54489 ; RRID:Addgene_54489)
